>Addgene plasmid #113423 | pCMV-hA3A-eBE-Y130F | addgene full sequence | sequence record 217432 | Addgene NGS Result
TTTTGGCAGTACATCAATGGGCGTGGATAGCGGTTTGACTCACGGGGATTTCCAAGTCTCCACCCCATTG
ACGTCAATGGGAGTTTGTTTTGGCACCAAAATCAACGGGACTTTCCAAAATGTCGTAACAACTCCGCCCC
ATTGACGCAAATGGGCGGTAGGCGTGTACGGTGGGAGGTCTATATAAGCAGAGCTGGTTTAGTGAACCGT
CAGATCCGCTAGAGATCCGCGGCCGCTAATACGACTCACTATAGGGAGAGCCGCCACCATGGAAGCCAGC
CCAGCATCCGGGCCCAGACACTTGATGGATCCACACATATTCACTTCCAACTTTAACAATGGCATTGGAA
GGCATAAGACCTACCTGTGCTACGAAGTGGAGCGCCTGGACAATGGCACCTCGGTCAAGATGGACCAGCA
CAGGGGCTTTCTACACAACCAGGCTAAGAATCTTCTCTGTGGCTTTTACGGCCGCCATGCGGAGCTGCGC
TTCTTGGACCTGGTTCCTTCTTTGCAGTTGGACCCGGCCCAGATCTACAGGGTCACTTGGTTCATCTCCT
GGAGCCCCTGCTTCTCCTGGGGCTGTGCCGGGGAAGTGCGTGCGTTCCTTCAGGAGAACACACACGTGAG
ACTGCGTATCTTCGCTGCCCGCATCTTTGATTACGACCCCCTATATAAGGAGGCACTGCAAATGCTGCGG
GATGCTGGGGCCCAAGTCTCCATCATGACCTACGATGAATTTAAGCACTGCTGGGACACCTTTGTGGACC
ACCAGGGATGTCCCTTCCAGCCCTGGGATGGACTAGATGAGCACAGCCAAGCCCTGAGTGGGAGGCTGCG
GGCCATTCTCCAGAATCAGGGAAACAGCGGCAGCGAGACTCCCGGGACCTCAGAGTCCGCCACACCCGAA
AGTGATAAAAAGTATTCTATTGGTTTAGCCATCGGCACTAATTCCGTTGGATGGGCTGTCATAACCGATG
AATACAAAGTACCTTCAAAGAAATTTAAGGTGTTGGGGAACACAGACCGTCATTCGATTAAAAAGAATCT
TATCGGTGCCCTCCTATTCGATAGTGGCGAAACGGCAGAGGCGACTCGCCTGAAACGAACCGCTCGGAGA
AGGTATACACGTCGCAAGAACCGAATATGTTACTTACAAGAAATTTTTAGCAATGAGATGGCCAAAGTTG
ACGATTCTTTCTTTCACCGTTTGGAAGAGTCCTTCCTTGTCGAAGAGGACAAGAAACATGAACGGCACCC
CATCTTTGGAAACATAGTAGATGAGGTGGCATATCATGAAAAGTACCCAACGATTTATCACCTCAGAAAA
AAGCTAGTTGACTCAACTGATAAAGCGGACCTGAGGTTAATCTACTTGGCTCTTGCCCATATGATAAAGT
TCCGTGGGCACTTTCTCATTGAGGGTGATCTAAATCCGGACAACTCGGATGTCGACAAACTGTTCATCCA
GTTAGTACAAACCTATAATCAGTTGTTTGAAGAGAACCCTATAAATGCAAGTGGCGTGGATGCGAAGGCT
ATTCTTAGCGCCCGCCTCTCTAAATCCCGACGGCTAGAAAACCTGATCGCACAATTACCCGGAGAGAAGA
AAAATGGGTTGTTCGGTAACCTTATAGCGCTCTCACTAGGCCTGACACCAAATTTTAAGTCGAACTTCGA
CTTAGCTGAAGATGCCAAATTGCAGCTTAGTAAGGACACGTACGATGACGATCTCGACAATCTACTGGCA
CAAATTGGAGATCAGTATGCGGACTTATTTTTGGCTGCCAAAAACCTTAGCGATGCAATCCTCCTATCTG
ACATACTGAGAGTTAATACTGAGATTACCAAGGCGCCGTTATCCGCTTCAATGATCAAAAGGTACGATGA
ACATCACCAAGACTTGACACTTCTCAAGGCCCTAGTCCGTCAGCAACTGCCTGAGAAATATAAGGAAATA
TTCTTTGATCAGTCGAAAAACGGGTACGCAGGTTATATTGACGGCGGAGCGAGTCAAGAGGAATTCTACA
AGTTTATCAAACCCATATTAGAGAAGATGGATGGGACGGAAGAGTTGCTTGTAAAACTCAATCGCGAAGA
TCTACTGCGAAAGCAGCGGACTTTCGACAACGGTAGCATTCCACATCAAATCCACTTAGGCGAATTGCAT
GCTATACTTAGAAGGCAGGAGGATTTTTATCCGTTCCTCAAAGACAATCGTGAAAAGATTGAGAAAATCC
TAACCTTTCGCATACCTTACTATGTGGGACCCCTGGCCCGAGGGAACTCTCGGTTCGCATGGATGACAAG
AAAGTCCGAAGAAACGATTACTCCATGGAATTTTGAGGAAGTTGTCGATAAAGGTGCGTCAGCTCAATCG
TTCATCGAGAGGATGACCAACTTTGACAAGAATTTACCGAACGAAAAAGTATTGCCTAAGCACAGTTTAC
TTTACGAGTATTTCACAGTGTACAATGAACTCACGAAAGTTAAGTATGTCACTGAGGGCATGCGTAAACC
CGCCTTTCTAAGCGGAGAACAGAAGAAAGCAATAGTAGATCTGTTATTCAAGACCAACCGCAAAGTGACA
GTTAAGCAATTGAAAGAGGACTACTTTAAGAAAATTGAATGCTTCGATTCTGTCGAGATCTCCGGGGTAG
AAGATCGATTTAATGCGTCACTTGGTACGTATCATGACCTCCTAAAGATAATTAAAGATAAGGACTTCCT
GGATAACGAAGAGAATGAAGATATCTTAGAAGATATAGTGTTGACTCTTACCCTCTTTGAAGATCGGGAA
ATGATTGAGGAAAGACTAAAAACATACGCTCACCTGTTCGACGATAAGGTTATGAAACAGTTAAAGAGGC
GTCGCTATACGGGCTGGGGACGATTGTCGCGGAAACTTATCAACGGGATAAGAGACAAGCAAAGTGGTAA
AACTATTCTCGATTTTCTAAAGAGCGACGGCTTCGCCAATAGGAACTTTATGCAGCTGATCCATGATGAC
TCTTTAACCTTCAAAGAGGATATACAAAAGGCACAGGTTTCCGGACAAGGGGACTCATTGCACGAACATA
TTGCGAATCTTGCTGGTTCGCCAGCCATCAAAAAGGGCATACTCCAGACAGTCAAAGTAGTGGATGAGCT
AGTTAAGGTCATGGGACGTCACAAACCGGAAAACATTGTAATCGAGATGGCACGCGAAAATCAAACGACT
CAGAAGGGGCAAAAAAACAGTCGAGAGCGGATGAAGAGAATAGAAGAGGGTATTAAAGAACTGGGCAGCC
AGATCTTAAAGGAGCATCCTGTGGAAAATACCCAATTGCAGAACGAGAAACTTTACCTCTATTACCTACA
AAATGGAAGGGACATGTATGTTGATCAGGAACTGGACATAAACCGTTTATCTGATTACGACGTCGATCAC
ATTGTACCCCAATCCTTTTTGAAGGACGATTCAATCGACAATAAAGTGCTTACACGCTCGGATAAGAACC
GAGGGAAAAGTGACAATGTTCCAAGCGAGGAAGTCGTAAAGAAAATGAAGAACTATTGGCGGCAGCTCCT
AAATGCGAAACTGATAACGCAAAGAAAGTTCGATAACTTAACTAAAGCTGAGAGGGGTGGCTTGTCTGAA
CTTGACAAGGCCGGATTTATTAAACGTCAGCTCGTGGAAACCCGCCAAATCACAAAGCATGTTGCACAGA
TACTAGATTCCCGAATGAATACGAAATACGACGAGAACGATAAGCTGATTCGGGAAGTCAAAGTAATCAC
TTTAAAGTCAAAATTGGTGTCGGACTTCAGAAAGGATTTTCAATTCTATAAAGTTAGGGAGATAAATAAC
TACCACCATGCGCACGACGCTTATCTTAATGCCGTCGTAGGGACCGCACTCATTAAGAAATACCCGAAGC
TAGAAAGTGAGTTTGTGTATGGTGATTACAAAGTTTATGACGTCCGTAAGATGATCGCGAAAAGCGAACA
GGAGATAGGCAAGGCTACAGCCAAATACTTCTTTTATTCTAACATTATGAATTTCTTTAAGACGGAAATC
ACTCTGGCAAACGGAGAGATACGCAAACGACCTTTAATTGAAACCAATGGGGAGACAGGTGAAATCGTAT
GGGATAAGGGCCGGGACTTCGCGACGGTGAGAAAAGTTTTGTCCATGCCCCAAGTCAACATAGTAAAGAA
AACTGAGGTGCAGACCGGAGGGTTTTCAAAGGAATCGATTCTTCCAAAAAGGAATAGTGATAAGCTCATC
GCTCGTAAAAAGGACTGGGACCCGAAAAAGTACGGTGGCTTCGATAGCCCTACAGTTGCCTATTCTGTCC
TAGTAGTGGCAAAAGTTGAGAAGGGAAAATCCAAGAAACTGAAGTCAGTCAAAGAATTATTGGGGATAAC
GATTATGGAGCGCTCGTCTTTTGAAAAGAACCCCATCGACTTCCTTGAGGCGAAAGGTTACAAGGAAGTA
AAAAAGGATCTCATAATTAAACTACCAAAGTATAGTCTGTTTGAGTTAGAAAATGGCCGAAAACGGATGT
TGGCTAGCGCCGGAGAGCTTCAAAAGGGGAACGAACTCGCACTACCGTCTAAATACGTGAATTTCCTGTA
TTTAGCGTCCCATTACGAGAAGTTGAAAGGTTCACCTGAAGATAACGAACAGAAGCAACTTTTTGTTGAG
CAGCACAAACATTATCTCGACGAAATCATAGAGCAAATTTCGGAATTCAGTAAGAGAGTCATCCTAGCTG
ATGCCAATCTGGACAAAGTATTAAGCGCATACAACAAGCACAGGGATAAACCCATACGTGAGCAGGCGGA
AAATATTATCCATTTGTTTACTCTTACCAACCTCGGCGCTCCAGCCGCATTCAAGTATTTTGACACAACG
ATAGATCGCAAACGATACACTTCTACCAAGGAGGTGCTAGACGCGACACTGATTCACCAATCCATCACGG
GATTATATGAAACTCGGATAGATTTGTCACAGCTTGGGGGTGACTCTGGTGGTTCTACTAATCTGTCAGA
TATTATTGAAAAGGAGACCGGTAAGCAACTGGTTATCCAGGAATCCATCCTCATGCTCCCAGAGGAGGTG
GAAGAAGTCATTGGGAACAAGCCGGAAAGCGATATACTCGTGCACACCGCCTACGACGAGAGCACCGACG
AGAATGTCATGCTTCTGACTAGCGACGCCCCTGAATACAAGCCTTGGGCTCTGGTCATACAGGATAGCAA
CGGTGAGAACAAGATTAAGATGCTCTCTGGTGGTTCTCCCAAGAAGAAGAGGAAAGTCGGGCCCGAGGGC
AGAGGAAGTCTGCTAACATGCGGTGACGTCGAGGAGAATCCTGGCCCAACTAATCTGTCAGATATTATTG
AAAAGGAGACCGGTAAGCAACTGGTTATCCAGGAATCCATCCTCATGCTCCCAGAGGAGGTGGAAGAAGT
CATTGGGAACAAGCCGGAAAGCGATATACTCGTGCACACCGCCTACGACGAGAGCACCGACGAGAATGTC
ATGCTTCTGACTAGCGACGCCCCTGAATACAAGCCTTGGGCTCTGGTCATACAGGATAGCAACGGTGAGA
ACAAGATTAAGATGCTCCCCAAGAAGAAGAGGAAAGTCGCTACTAACTTCAGCCTGCTGAAGCAGGCTGG
AGACGTGGAGGAGAACCCTGGACCTACCAACCTGTCCGATATCATTGAGAAAGAGACCGGCAAACAGCTG
GTGATCCAGGAGAGCATCCTGATGCTGCCCGAAGAGGTGGAGGAAGTGATCGGCAACAAGCCCGAGTCCG
ACATCCTGGTGCACACAGCCTATGATGAATCCACCGACGAGAACGTGATGCTGCTGACCTCCGATGCTCC
CGAGTATAAACCCTGGGCACTGGTGATCCAGGACTCTAATGGAGAGAACAAGATCAAGATGCTGCCCAAG
AAGAAGAGGAAAGTCGAAGGACGGGGCTCCCTCCTGACCTGTGGCGATGTGGAAGAGAACCCCGGCCCCA
CAAACCTCAGTGACATTATCGAGAAGGAAACAGGAAAACAGCTCGTCATTCAAGAATCTATTCTTATGTT
GCCTGAGGAAGTCGAAGAGGTTATTGGCAATAAACCTGAATCTGATATTCTTGTCCATACCGCTTACGAT
GAGTCCACAGATGAAAATGTTATGCTGCTCACATCTGACGCACCAGAGTACAAACCATGGGCGCTCGTTA
TTCAAGATTCCAACGGCGAAAACAAAATCAAAATGCTTTCTGGTGGTTCTCCTAAAAAAAAAAGAAAGGT
GTGAGTTTAAACCCGCTGATCAGCCTCGACTGTGCCTTCTAGTTGCCAGCCATCTGTTGTTTGCCCCTCC
CCCGTGCCTTCCTTGACCCTGGAAGGTGCCACTCCCACTGTCCTTTCCTAATAAAATGAGGAAATTGCAT
CGCATTGTCTGAGTAGGTGTCATTCTATTCTGGGGGGTGGGGTGGGGCAGGACAGCAAGGGGGAGGATTG
GGAAGACAATAGCAGGCATGCTGGGGATGCGGTGGGCTCTATGGCTTCTGAGGCGGAAAGAACCAGCTGG
GGCTCGATACCGTCGACCTCTAGCTAGAGCTTGGCGTAATCATGGTCATAGCTGTTTCCTGTGTGAAATT
GTTATCCGCTCACAATTCCACACAACATACGAGCCGGAAGCATAAAGTGTAAAGCCTAGGGTGCCTAATG
AGTGAGCTAACTCACATTAATTGCGTTGCGCTCACTGCCCGCTTTCCAGTCGGGAAACCTGTCGTGCCAG
CTGCATTAATGAATCGGCCAACGCGCGGGGAGAGGCGGTTTGCGTATTGGGCGCTCTTCCGCTTCCTCGC
TCACTGACTCGCTGCGCTCGGTCGTTCGGCTGCGGCGAGCGGTATCAGCTCACTCAAAGGCGGTAATACG
GTTATCCACAGAATCAGGGGATAACGCAGGAAAGAACATGTGAGCAAAAGGCCAGCAAAAGGCCAGGAAC
CGTAAAAAGGCCGCGTTGCTGGCGTTTTTCCATAGGCTCCGCCCCCCTGACGAGCATCACAAAAATCGAC
GCTCAAGTCAGAGGTGGCGAAACCCGACAGGACTATAAAGATACCAGGCGTTTCCCCCTGGAAGCTCCCT
CGTGCGCTCTCCTGTTCCGACCCTGCCGCTTACCGGATACCTGTCCGCCTTTCTCCCTTCGGGAAGCGTG
GCGCTTTCTCATAGCTCACGCTGTAGGTATCTCAGTTCGGTGTAGGTCGTTCGCTCCAAGCTGGGCTGTG
TGCACGAACCCCCCGTTCAGCCCGACCGCTGCGCCTTATCCGGTAACTATCGTCTTGAGTCCAACCCGGT
AAGACACGACTTATCGCCACTGGCAGCAGCCACTGGTAACAGGATTAGCAGAGCGAGGTATGTAGGCGGT
GCTACAGAGTTCTTGAAGTGGTGGCCTAACTACGGCTACACTAGAAGAACAGTATTTGGTATCTGCGCTC
TGCTGAAGCCAGTTACCTTCGGAAAAAGAGTTGGTAGCTCTTGATCCGGCAAACAAACCACCGCTGGTAG
CGGTGGTTTTTTTGTTTGCAAGCAGCAGATTACGCGCAGAAAAAAAGGATCTCAAGAAGATCCTTTGATC
TTTTCTACGGGGTCTGACGCTCAGTGGAACGAAAACTCACGTTAAGGGATTTTGGTCATGAGATTATCAA
AAAGGATCTTCACCTAGATCCTTTTAAATTAAAAATGAAGTTTTAAATCAATCTAAAGTATATATGAGTA
AACTTGGTCTGACAGTTACCAATGCTTAATCAGTGAGGCACCTATCTCAGCGATCTGTCTATTTCGTTCA
TCCATAGTTGCCTGACTCCCCGTCGTGTAGATAACTACGATACGGGAGGGCTTACCATCTGGCCCCAGTG
CTGCAATGATACCGCGAGACCCACGCTCACCGGCTCCAGATTTATCAGCAATAAACCAGCCAGCCGGAAG
GGCCGAGCGCAGAAGTGGTCCTGCAACTTTATCCGCCTCCATCCAGTCTATTAATTGTTGCCGGGAAGCT
AGAGTAAGTAGTTCGCCAGTTAATAGTTTGCGCAACGTTGTTGCCATTGCTACAGGCATCGTGGTGTCAC
GCTCGTCGTTTGGTATGGCTTCATTCAGCTCCGGTTCCCAACGATCAAGGCGAGTTACATGATCCCCCAT
GTTGTGCAAAAAAGCGGTTAGCTCCTTCGGTCCTCCGATCGTTGTCAGAAGTAAGTTGGCCGCAGTGTTA
TCACTCATGGTTATGGCAGCACTGCATAATTCTCTTACTGTCATGCCATCCGTAAGATGCTTTTCTGTGA
CTGGTGAGTACTCAACCAAGTCATTCTGAGAATAGTGTATGCGGCGACCGAGTTGCTCTTGCCCGGCGTC
AATACGGGATAATACCGCGCCACATAGCAGAACTTTAAAAGTGCTCATCATTGGAAAACGTTCTTCGGGG
CGAAAACTCTCAAGGATCTTACCGCTGTTGAGATCCAGTTCGATGTAACCCACTCGTGCACCCAACTGAT
CTTCAGCATCTTTTACTTTCACCAGCGTTTCTGGGTGAGCAAAAACAGGAAGGCAAAATGCCGCAAAAAA
GGGAATAAGGGCGACACGGAAATGTTGAATACTCATACTCTTCCTTTTTCAATATTATTGAAGCATTTAT
CAGGGTTATTGTCTCATGAGCGGATACATATTTGAATGTATTTAGAAAAATAAACAAATAGGGGTTCCGC
GCACATTTCCCCGAAAAGTGCCACCTGACGTCGACGGATCGGGAGATCGATCTCCCGATCCCCTAGGGTC
GACTCTCAGTACAATCTGCTCTGATGCCGCATAGTTAAGCCAGTATCTGCTCCCTGCTTGTGTGTTGGAG
GTCGCTGAGTAGTGCGCGAGCAAAATTTAAGCTACAACAAGGCAAGGCTTGACCGACAATTGCATGAAGA
ATCTGCTTAGGGTTAGGCGTTTTGCGCTGCTTCGCGATGTACGGGCCAGATATACGCGTTGACATTGATT
ATTGACTAGTTATTAATAGTAATCAATTACGGGGTCATTAGTTCATAGCCCATATATGGAGTTCCGCGTT
ACATAACTTACGGTAAATGGCCCGCCTGGCTGACCGCCCAACGACCCCCGCCCATTGACGTCAATAATGA
CGTATGTTCCCATAGTAACGCCAATAGGGACTTTCCATTGACGTCAATGGGTGGAGTATTTACGGTAAAC
TGCCCACTTGGCAGTACATCAAGTGTATCATATGCCAAGTACGCCCCCTATTGACGTCAATGACGGTAAA
TGGCCCGCCTGGCATTATGCCCAGTACATGACCTTATGGGACTTTCCTACTTGGCAGTACATCTACGTAT
TAGTCATCGCTATTACCATGGTGATGCGG
Features (pLannotate 1.2.2; 18 found; start..end, strand, type, name):
    237..255     +  promoter       T7 promoter: promoter for bacteriophage T7 RNA polymerase
    269..865     +  CDS            APOBEC3A: human cytidine deaminase (C to U editing enzyme) that efficiently edits methylated cytosines (Wang et al., 2018); human APOBEC3A; also known as hA3A; A3A
    866..913     +  CDS            ABE(7.10) (fragment): adenine base editor comprising wild-type E. coli TadA fused to the evolved TadA*(7.10) mutant (Gaudelli et al., 2017)
    914..5014    +  CDS            Cas9 VQR: Streptococcus pyogenes Cas9 endonuclease with the D1135V/R1335Q/T1337R mutations has an altered recognition specificity for the protospacer adjacent motif (PAM) (Kleinstiver et al., 2015)
   6020..6268    +  CDS            UGI: UNGI_BPPB2 - Experimental evidence at protein level: Swiss-Prot protein existence level 1. This protein binds specifically and reversibly to the host uracil-DNA glycosylase, preventing removal of uracil residues from PBS2 DNA by the host uracil-excision repair system. From Bacillus phage PBS2 (Bacteriophage PBS2).
   6330..6554    +  polyA_signal   bGH poly(A) signal: bovine growth hormone polyadenylation signal
   6558..6579    +  promoter       SV40 promoter (fragment): SV40 enhancer and early promoter
   6584..6600    +  misc_feature   MCS (fragment): pBluescript multiple cloning site
   6649..6665    -  protein_bind   lac operator: The lac repressor binds to the lac operator to inhibit transcription in E. coli. This inhibition can be relieved by adding lactose or isopropyl-β-D-thiogalactopyranoside (IPTG). lac repressor encoded by lacI
   6673..6703    -  promoter       lac promoter: promoter for the E. coli lac operon
   6718..6739    -  protein_bind   CAP binding site: CAP binding activates transcription in the presence of cAMP. E. coli catabolite activator protein
   6752..6844    -  CDS            lacI (fragment): lac repressor; lacI; The lac repressor binds to the lac operator to inhibit transcription in E. coli. This inhibition can be relieved by adding lactose or isopropyl-β-D-thiogalactopyranoside (IPTG).
   7027..7615    -  rep_origin     ori: high-copy-number ColE1/pMB1/pBR322/pUC origin of replication
   7786..8646    -  CDS            AmpR: β-lactamase; bla; confers resistance to ampicillin, carbenicillin, and related antibiotics
   8647..8751    -  promoter       AmpR promoter: bla
   8822..8866    -  misc_feature   bom (fragment): basis of mobility region from pBR322
   9021..9400    +  enhancer       CMV enhancer: human cytomegalovirus immediate early enhancer
   9401..195     +  promoter       CMV promoter (across the origin): human cytomegalovirus (CMV) immediate early promoter
