[The description below was written by a language model from this plasmid's Addgene catalogue record and pLannotate feature annotations shown in this document.]
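Description:
pCMV-hA3A-eBE-Y130F is a high-copy mammalian expression plasmid encoding an "enhanced" cytosine base editor built on human APOBEC3A. It is propagated in E. coli through a ColE1/pUC-type origin and selected with ampicillin via the β-lactamase gene. No mammalian selection marker is annotated, so it appears suited to transient transfection. The CMV immediate-early enhancer and promoter, which span the origin of the circular sequence, drive expression, and a bovine growth hormone polyadenylation signal terminates the transcript. A T7 promoter sits just upstream of the coding region.

According to the catalogue name, the open reading frame fuses human APOBEC3A carrying the Y130F substitution, through an XTEN linker, to the D10A nickase form of S. pyogenes Cas9. This is followed by a uracil glycosylase inhibitor (UGI) from bacteriophage PBS2 and a nuclear localisation signal. Three further UGI-NLS units then follow, separated by T2A and P2A self-cleaving peptides, so that free UGI is co-produced from the same transcript. The extra UGI blocks uracil excision after C-to-U deamination, which generally favours clean C-to-T outcomes.

The automated feature table only partly reflects this design. It labels the short linker as an ABE fragment and the Cas9 as the VQR variant, which are probably nearest-match calls rather than stated properties. It also annotates only one UGI copy and leaves the region between Cas9 and that UGI unannotated. The sequenced record is also about 1 kb longer than the listed backbone and insert sizes combined.

The associated publication title concerns efficient base editing in methylated regions with an APOBEC3A-Cas9 fusion. The record does not state the effect of Y130F. A guide RNA must be supplied separately, since none is annotated here.
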