Addgene plasmid #113423: pCMV-hA3A-eBE-Y130F
Purpose: Expresses hA3A-eBE-Y130F in mammalian cells
Depositing lab: Jia Chen. Publication: Efficient base editing in methylated regions with a human APOBEC3A-Cas9 fusion. Wang X, Li J, Wang Y, Yang B, Wei J, Wu J, Wang R, Huang X, Chen J, Yang L. Nat Biotechnol. 2018 Aug 20. pii: nbt.4198. doi: 10.1038/nbt.4198. PubMed 30125268.
Backbone
  Vector backbone: CMV
  Backbone size w/o insert (bp): 3373
  Vector type: Mammalian Expression, CRISPR
Growth in bacteria
  Bacterial resistance: Ampicillin, 100 μg/mL
  Growth temperature: 37°C
  Growth strain: DH5alpha
  Copy number: High Copy
Gene/Insert
  Gene/Insert name: hA3A-eBE-Y130F (alt name: pCMV-hAPOBEC3A_Y130F-XTEN-D10A-SGGS-UGI-SGGS-NLS-T2A-UGI-NLS-P2A-UGI-NLS-T2A-UGI-NLS)
  Species: H. sapiens (human); S. pyogenes and Bacteriophage PBS2
  Insert size (bp): 5043
  Mutation: hAPOBEC3A_Y130F
  Entrez Gene: APOBEC3A (a.k.a. A3A, ARP3, PHRBN, bK150C2.1)
  Promoter: CMV
  Cloning method: Restriction Enzyme; 5′ cloning site unknown (unknown if destroyed)
  Sequencing primers: 5′ CMV; 3′ BGH poly reverse
Terms and licenses: Academic/Nonprofit Terms; Industry Terms: Not Available to Industry
How to cite: pCMV-hA3A-eBE-Y130F was a gift from Jia Chen (Addgene plasmid # 113423 ; http://n2t.net/addgene:113423 ; RRID:Addgene_113423)
